Addgene plasmid #1627: L4048
Purpose: (Empty Backbone)
Depositing lab: Andrew Fire. Depositing organization: Carnegie Institution for Science.
Backbone
  Vector backbone: Unknown
  Backbone size (bp): 4247
  Vector type: Worm Expression
Growth in bacteria
  Bacterial resistance: Ampicillin, 100 μg/mL
  Growth temperature: 37°C
  Growth strain: DH5alpha
  Copy number: Unknown
Gene/Insert
  Gene/Insert name: None
  Tag / fusion protein: rf8134, IVSA, SV40NLS, SV40NLS, SV40NLS, SV40NLS, gfpN, IVSR, gfpS65C, IVSS, IVST, gfpC, let8583', decoy
  Cloning method: Restriction Enzyme
Terms and licenses: Academic/Nonprofit Terms; Industry Terms: Not Available to Industry
Depositor comments: See Fire Lab Vector Kit Documentation 1999. Fire Lab Miniprep Number pPD122.27, Ligation number L4048.
How to cite: L4048 was a gift from Andrew Fire (Addgene plasmid # 1627 ; http://n2t.net/addgene:1627 ; RRID:Addgene_1627)
