[The description below was written by a language model from this plasmid's Addgene catalogue record and pLannotate feature annotations shown in this document.]
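Description:
L4048 is an empty-backbone worm (C. elegans) expression vector of 4,247 bp from a 1999 vector kit, intended as a recipient for promoter or gene fragments rather than as a finished expression construct. The record lists no insert and gives the parental backbone as unknown, but the annotated features show a typical pUC-style E. coli plasmid. These include a high-copy ColE1/pMB1-type origin, an ampicillin resistance gene (β-lactamase) with its own promoter, and remnants of lacI, the CAP binding site, the lac promoter and operator, and a fragment of the pUC18/19 multiple cloning site. Short rop and bom fragments are also detected as backbone vestiges. No nematode selectable marker is recorded.

The payload is a modular GFP reporter cassette described in the catalogue as an ordered series of elements. It begins with a reading-frame or polylinker segment (rf8134) and a synthetic intron (IVSA), followed by four tandem copies of the SV40 nuclear localization signal. The GFP coding region carries the S65C mutation and is split into segments by further introns (IVSR, IVSS, IVST). The cassette ends with a 3' region listed as let-858 3' and an element called "decoy", whose function the record does not explain. The feature table detects the GFP region as a single green fluorescent protein coding sequence derived from Aequorea victoria. Introns of this kind are generally included to improve transgene expression in worms, and the repeated NLS concentrates fluorescence in nuclei, which makes expressing cells easier to identify. No worm promoter is annotated or listed, consistent with a promoterless design in which a regulatory sequence or gene fragment is inserted upstream by restriction cloning to produce transcriptional or translational nuclear GFP fusions.
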