Features (pLannotate 1.2.2; 11 found; start..end, strand, type, name):
      1..39      -  misc_feature   MCS (fragment): pUC18/19 multiple cloning site
    306..1166    +  CDS            sg25: sg25 is a basic (constitutively fluorescent) green fluorescent protein published in 1997, derived from Aequorea victoria.
   1658..1693    +  CDS            rop (fragment): Rop protein, which maintains plasmids at low copy number; rop
   1795..1894    +  misc_feature   bom (fragment): basis of mobility region from pBR322
   1992..2096    +  promoter       AmpR promoter: bla
   2097..2957    +  CDS            AmpR: β-lactamase; bla; confers resistance to ampicillin, carbenicillin, and related antibiotics
   3128..3716    +  rep_origin     ori: high-copy-number ColE1/pMB1/pBR322/pUC origin of replication
   3899..3991    +  CDS            lacI (fragment): lac repressor; lacI; The lac repressor binds to the lac operator to inhibit transcription in E. coli. This inhibition can be relieved by adding lactose or isopropyl-β-D-thiogalactopyranoside (IPTG).
   4004..4025    +  protein_bind   CAP binding site: CAP binding activates transcription in the presence of cAMP. E. coli catabolite activator protein
   4040..4070    +  promoter       lac promoter: promoter for the E. coli lac operon
   4078..4094    +  protein_bind   lac operator: The lac repressor binds to the lac operator to inhibit transcription in E. coli. This inhibition can be relieved by adding lactose or isopropyl-β-D-thiogalactopyranoside (IPTG). lac repressor encoded by lacI
>Addgene plasmid #1627 | L4048 | depositor full sequence | sequence record 237 | Author sequence
AAGCTTGCATGCCTGCAGGTCGACTAGAGGATCCCCGGGATTGGCCAAAGGACCCAAAGGTATGTTTCGA
ATGATACTAACATAACATAGAACATTTTCAGGAGGACCCTTGGAGGGTACCGAGCTCAGAAAAAATGACT
GCTCCAAAGAAGAAGCGTAAGGTACCGGCAGAAAAAATGACTGCTCCAAAGAAGAAGCGTAAGGTACCGG
CAGAAAAAATGACTGCTCCAAAGAAGAAGCGTAAGGTACCGGCAGAAAAAATGACTGCTCCAAAGAAGAA
GCGTAAGGTACCGGTAGAAAAAATGAGTAAAGGAGAAGAACTTTTCACTGGAGTTGTCCCAATTCTTGTT
GAATTAGATGGTGATGTTAATGGGCACAAATTTTCTGTCAGTGGAGAGGGTGAAGGTGATGCAACATACG
GAAAACTTACCCTTAAATTTATTTGCACTACTGGAAAACTACCTGTTCCATGGGTAAGTTTAAACATATA
TATACTAACTAACCCTGATTATTTAAATTTTCAGCCAACACTTGTCACTACTTTCTGTTATGGTGTTCAA
TGCTTCTCGAGATACCCAGATCATATGAAACGGCATGACTTTTTCAAGAGTGCCATGCCCGAAGGTTATG
TACAGGAAAGAACTATATTTTTCAAAGATGACGGGAACTACAAGACACGTAAGTTTAAACAGTTCGGTAC
TAACTAACCATACATATTTAAATTTTCAGGTGCTGAAGTCAAGTTTGAAGGTGATACCCTTGTTAATAGA
ATCGAGTTAAAAGGTATTGATTTTAAAGAAGATGGAAACATTCTTGGACACAAATTGGAATACAACTATA
ACTCACACAATGTATACATCATGGCAGACAAACAAAAGAATGGAATCAAAGTTGTAAGTTTAAACATGAT
TTTACTAACTAACTAATCTGATTTAAATTTTCAGAACTTCAAAATTAGACACAACATTGAAGATGGAAGC
GTTCAACTAGCAGACCATTATCAACAAAATACTCCAATTGGCGATGGCCCTGTCCTTTTACCAGACAACC
ATTACCTGTCCACACAATCTGCCCTTTCGAAAGATCCCAACGAAAAGAGAGACCACATGGTCCTTCTTGA
GTTTGTAACAGCTGCTGGGATTACACATGGCATGGACGAACTATACAAAAGCCCACAAGCTTTGGAATTC
GCTAGCCGGCCATACAAGTAATCCGGATGATCGACGCCAACGTCGTTGAATTTTCAAATTTTAAATACTG
AATATTTGTTTTTTTTCCTATTATTTATTTATTCTCTTTGTGTTTTTTTTCTTGCTTTCTAAAAAATTAA
TTCAATCCAAATCTAAACATTTTTTTTTCTCTTTCCGTCTCCCAATTCGTATTCCGCTCCTCTCATCTGA
ACACAATGTGCAAGTTTATTTATCTTCTCGCTTTCATTTCATTAGGACGTGGGGGGAATTGGTGGAAGGG
GGAAACACACAAAAGGATGATGGAAATGAAATAAGGACACACAATATGCAACAACATTCAATTCAGAAAT
ATGGAGGAAGGTTTAAAAGAAAACATAAAAATATATAGAGGAGGAAGGAAAACTAGTAAAAAATAAGCAA
AGAAATTAGGCGAACGATGAGAATTGTCCTCGCTTGGGCCCTTTCGTCTCGCGCGTTTCGGTGATGACGG
TGAAAACCTCTGACACATGCAGCTCCCGGAGACGGTCACAGCTTGTCTGTAAGCGGATGCCGGGAGCAGA
CAAGCCCGTCAGGGCGCGTCAGCGGGTGTTGGCGGGTGTCGGGGCTGGCTTAACTATGCGGCATCAGAGC
AGATTGTACTGAGAGTGCACCATATGCGGTGTGAAATACCGCACAGATGCGTAAGGAGAAAATACCGCAT
CAGGCGGCCTTAAGGGCCTCGTGATACGCCTATTTTTATAGGTTAATGTCATGATAATAATGGTTTCTTA
GACGTCAGGTGGCACTTTTCGGGGAAATGTGCGCGGAACCCCTATTTGTTTATTTTTCTAAATACATTCA
AATATGTATCCGCTCATGAGACAATAACCCTGATAAATGCTTCAATAATATTGAAAAAGGAAGAGTATGA
GTATTCAACATTTCCGTGTCGCCCTTATTCCCTTTTTTGCGGCATTTTGCCTTCCTGTTTTTGCTCACCC
AGAAACGCTGGTGAAAGTAAAAGATGCTGAAGATCAGTTGGGTGCACGAGTGGGTTACATCGAACTGGAT
CTCAACAGCGGTAAGATCCTTGAGAGTTTTCGCCCCGAAGAACGTTTTCCAATGATGAGCACTTTTAAAG
TTCTGCTATGTGGCGCGGTATTATCCCGTATTGACGCCGGGCAAGAGCAACTCGGTCGCCGCATACACTA
TTCTCAGAATGACTTGGTTGAGTACTCACCAGTCACAGAAAAGCATCTTACGGATGGCATGACAGTAAGA
GAATTATGCAGTGCTGCCATAACCATGAGTGATAACACTGCGGCCAACTTACTTCTGACAACGATCGGAG
GACCGAAGGAGCTAACCGCTTTTTTGCACAACATGGGGGATCATGTAACTCGCCTTGATCGTTGGGAACC
GGAGCTGAATGAAGCCATACCAAACGACGAGCGTGACACCACGATGCCTGTAGCAATGGCAACAACGTTG
CGCAAACTATTAACTGGCGAACTACTTACTCTAGCTTCCCGGCAACAATTAATAGACTGGATGGAGGCGG
ATAAAGTTGCAGGACCACTTCTGCGCTCGGCCCTTCCGGCTGGCTGGTTTATTGCTGATAAATCTGGAGC
CGGTGAGCGTGGGTCTCGCGGTATCATTGCAGCACTGGGGCCAGATGGTAAGCCCTCCCGTATCGTAGTT
ATCTACACGACGGGGAGTCAGGCAACTATGGATGAACGAAATAGACAGATCGCTGAGATAGGTGCCTCAC
TGATTAAGCATTGGTAACTGTCAGACCAAGTTTACTCATATATACTTTAGATTGATTTAAAACTTCATTT
TTAATTTAAAAGGATCTAGGTGAAGATCCTTTTTGATAATCTCATGACCAAAATCCCTTAACGTGAGTTT
TCGTTCCACTGAGCGTCAGACCCCGTAGAAAAGATCAAAGGATCTTCTTGAGATCCTTTTTTTCTGCGCG
TAATCTGCTGCTTGCAAACAAAAAAACCACCGCTACCAGCGGTGGTTTGTTTGCCGGATCAAGAGCTACC
AACTCTTTTTCCGAAGGTAACTGGCTTCAGCAGAGCGCAGATACCAAATACTGTCCTTCTAGTGTAGCCG
TAGTTAGGCCACCACTTCAAGAACTCTGTAGCACCGCCTACATACCTCGCTCTGCTAATCCTGTTACCAG
TGGCTGCTGCCAGTGGCGATAAGTCGTGTCTTACCGGGTTGGACTCAAGACGATAGTTACCGGATAAGGC
GCAGCGGTCGGGCTGAACGGGGGGTTCGTGCACACAGCCCAGCTTGGAGCGAACGACCTACACCGAACTG
AGATACCTACAGCGTGAGCATTGAGAAAGCGCCACGCTTCCCGAAGGGAGAAAGGCGGACAGGTATCCGG
TAAGCGGCAGGGTCGGAACAGGAGAGCGCACGAGGGAGCTTCCAGGGGGAAACGCCTGGTATCTTTATAG
TCCTGTCGGGTTTCGCCACCTCTGACTTGAGCGTCGATTTTTGTGATGCTCGTCAGGGGGGCGGAGCCTA
TGGAAAAACGCCAGCAACGCGGCCTTTTTACGGTTCCTGGCCTTTTGCTGGCCTTTTGCTCACATGTTCT
TTCCTGCGTTATCCCCTGATTCTGTGGATAACCGTATTACCGCCTTTGAGTGAGCTGATACCGCTCGCCG
CAGCCGAACGACCGAGCGCAGCGAGTCAGTGAGCGAGGAAGCGGAAGAGCGCCCAATACGCAAACCGCCT
CTCCCCGCGCGTTGGCCGATTCATTAATGCAGCTGGCACGACAGGTTTCCCGACTGGAAAGCGGGCAGTG
AGCGCAACGCAATTAATGTGAGTTAGCTCACTCATTAGGCACCCCAGGCTTTACACTTTATGCTTCCGGC
TCGTATGTTGTGTGGAATTGTGAGCGGATAACAATTTCACACAGGAAACAGCTATGACCATGATTACGCC
AAGCTGTAAGTTTAAACATGATCTTACTAACTAACTATTCTCATTTAAATTTTCAGAGCTTAAAAATGGC
TGAAATCACTCACAACGATGGATACGCTAACAACTTGGAAATGAAAT
