>Addgene plasmid #1627 | L4048 | addgene partial sequence | sequence record 16760 | 1627_m13reverse
GTTACTGATCTTCTAACTAACTATTCTCATTTAAATTTTCAGAGCTTAAAAATGGCTGAAATCACTCACA
ACGATGGATACGCTAACAACTTGGAAATGAAATAAGCTTGCATGCCTGCAGGTCGACTAGAGGATCCCCG
GGATTGGCCAAAGGACCCAAAGGTATGTTTCGAATGATACTAACATAACATAGAACATTTTCAGGAGGAC
CCTTGGAGGGTACCGAGCTCAGAAAAAATGACTGCTCCAAAGAAGAAGCGTAAGGTACCGGCAGAAAAAA
TGACTGCTCCAAAGAAGAAGCGTAAGGTACCGGCAGAAAAAATGACTGCTCCAAAGAAGAAGCGTAAGGT
ACCGGCAGAAAAAATGACTGCTCCAAAGAAGAAGCGTAAGGTACCGGTAGAAAAAATGAGTAAAGGAGAA
GAACTTTTCACTGGAGTTGTCCCAATTCTTGTTGAATTAGATGGTGATGTTAATGGGCACAAATTTTCTG
TCAGTGGAGAGGGTGAAGGTGATGCAACATACGGAAAACTTACCCTTAAATTTATTTGCACTACTGGAAA
ACTACCTGTTCCATGGGTAAGTTTAAACATATATATACTAACTAACCCTGATTATTTAAATTTTCAGCCA
ACACTTGTCACTACTTTCTGTTATGGTGTTCAATGCTTCTCGAGATACCCAGATCATATGAAACGGCATG
ACTTTTTCAAGAGTGCCATGCCCGAAGGTTATGTACAGGAAAGAACTATATTTTTCAAAGATGACGGGAA
CTACAAGACACGTAAGTTTAAACAGTTCGGTACTAACTAACCATACATATTTAAATTTTCAGGTGCTGAA
GTCAAGTTTGAAGGTGATACCCTTGTTAATAGAATCGAGTTAAAAGGTATTGATTTTAAAGAAGATGGAA
ACATTCTTGGACACAATTGGAATACNACTATANCTCACCAATGTATACCTCATGGCAGACAACCAAAGAN
TGGAATCAAGTTGTAGTTTAACNTGATTTACTAACTACTATCTGATTTAATTTCNGACTCCAATTAACCC
ACNTGAGATGGAGCGTCACTACNNACCTTNTCACAATATCCATTGGGANGCCTGTCTTTACNAANCNTAC
TGCCNCATNGCNTTCAAATCCCACAAAAANACCTGGCTTNNGATNGACCCGGGGATNCTGGGGGCACTAC
AACCCCCCTNNATTNNNCNCCNAAAACCGGANCCCCCCNNGATTNATNAACGAANGTTTCNAAATACCCG
GNTTCNNCNAANANCCAAANTTNNCCCCCCCNCCCCCCAAGGNTTTTNT
